>Addgene plasmid #172367 | MMLV-CAG-SADB19_oG-IRES-Puro | addgene full sequence | sequence record 338971 | Addgene Partial NGS Result
ACATTACCGCCATGTTGACATTGATTATTGACTAGTTATTAATAGTAATCAATTACGGGGTCATTAGTTC
ATAGCCCATATATGGAGTTCCGCGTTACATAACTTACGGTAAATGGCCCGCCTGGCTGACCGCCCAACGA
CCCCCGCCCATTGACGTCAATAATGACGTATGTTCCCATAGTAACGCCAATAGGGACTTTCCATTGACGT
CAATGGGTGGAGTATTTACGGTAAACTGCCCACTTGGCAGTACATCAAGTGTATCATATGCCAAGTACGC
CCCCTATTGACGTCAATGACGGTAAATGGCCCGCCTGGCATTATGCCCAGTACATGACCTTATGGGACTT
TCCTACTTGGCAGTACATCTACGTATTAGTCATCGCTATTACCATGGTGATGCGGTTTTGGCAGTACATC
AATGGGCGTGGATAGCGGTTTGACTCACGGGGATTTCCAAGTCTCCACCCCATTGACGTCAATGGGAGTT
TGTTTTGGCACCAAAATCAACGGGACTTTCCAAAATGTCGTAACAACTCCGCCCCATTGACGCAAATGGG
CGGTAGGCGTGTACGGTGGGAGGTCTATATAAGCAGAGCTCAATAAAAGAGCCCACAACCCCTCACTCGG
GGCGCCAGTCCTCCGATTGACTGAGTCGCCCGGGTACCCGTATTCCCAATAAAGCCTCTTGCTGTTTGCA
TCCGAATCGTGGTCTCGCTGTTCCTTGGGAGGGTCTCCTCTGAGTGATTGACTACCCACGACGGGGGTCT
TTCATTTGGGGGCTCGTCCGGGATTTGGAGACCCCTGCCCAGGGACCACCGACCCACCACCGGGAGGTAA
GCTGGCCAGCAACTTATCTGTGTCTGTCCGATTGTCTAGTGTCTATGTTTGATGTTATGCGCCTGCGTCT
GTACTAGTTAGCTAACTAGCTCTGTATCTGGCGGACCCGTGGTGGAACTGACGAGTTCTGAACACCCGGC
CGCAACCCTGGGAGACGTCCCAGGGACTTTGGGGGCCGTTTTTGTGGCCCGACCTGAGGAAGGGAGTCGA
TGTGGAATCCGACCCCGTCAGGATATGTGGTTCTGGTAGGAGACGAGAACCTAAAACAGTTCCCGCCTCC
GTCTGAATTTTTGCTTTCGGTTTGGAACCGAAGCCGCGCGTCTTGTCTGCTGCAGCGCTGCAGCATCGTT
CTGTGTTGTCTCTGTCTGACTGTGTTTCTGTATTTGTCTGAAAATTAGGGCCAGACTGTTACCACTCCCT
TAAGTTTGACCTTAGGTCACTGGAAAGATGTCGAGCGGATCGCTCACAACCAGTCGGTAGATGTCAAGAA
GAGACGTTGGGTTACCTTCTGCTCTGCAGAATGGCCAACCTTTAACGTCGGATGGCCGCGAGACGGCACC
TTTAACCGAGACCTCATCACCCAGGTTAAGATCAAGGTCTTTTCACCTGGCCCGCATGGACACCCAGACC
AGGTCCCCTACATCGTGACCTGGGAAGCCTTGGCTTTTGACCCCCCTCCCTGGGTCAAGCCCTTTGTACA
CCCTAAGCCTCCGCCTCCTCTTCCTCCATCCGCCCCGTCTCTCCCCCTTGAACCTCCTCGTTCGACCCCG
CCTCGATCCTCCCTTTATCCAGCCCTCACTCCTTCTCTAGGCGCCGGAATTGCAGAGAGGGAGTGGCCAA
CTCCATCACTAGGGGTTCCTTGTAGTTAATGATTAACCCGCCATGCTACTTATCTACGTAGCCATGCTCT
AGGAAGAGTACCATTGACGTCAATAATGACGTATGTTCCCATAGTAACGCCAATAGGGACTTTCCATTGA
CGTCAATGGGTGGAGTATTTACGGTAAACTGCCCACTTGGCAGTACATCAAGTGTATCATATGCCAAGTA
CGCCCCCTATTGACGTCAATGACGGTAAATGGCCCGCCTGGCATTATGCCCAGTACATGACCTTATGGGA
CTTTCCTACTTGGCAGTACATCTACGTATTAGTCATCGCTATTACCATGGTCGAGGTGAGCCCCACGTTC
TGCTTCACTCTCCCCATCTCCCCCCCCTCCCCACCCCCAATTTTGTATTTATTTATTTTTTAATTATTTT
GTGCAGCGATGGGGGCGGGGCGGGGCGAGGCGGAGAGGTGCGGCGGCAGCCAATCAGAGCGGCGCGCTCC
GAAAGTTTCCTTTTATGGCGAGGCGGCGGCGGCGGCGGCCCTATAAAAAGCGAAGCGCGCGACGGGCGGG
AGTCGCTGCGCGCTGCCTTCGCCCCGTGCCCCGCTCCGCCGCCGCCTCGCGCCGCCCGCCCCGGCTCTGA
CTGACCGCGTTACTCCCACAGGTGAGCGGGCGGGACGGCCCTTCTCCTCCGGGCTGTAATTAGCGCTTGG
TTTAATGACGGCTTGTTTCTTTTCTGTGGCTGCGTGAAAGCCTTGAGGGGCTCCGGGAGGGCCCTTTGTG
CGGGGGGAGCGGCTCGGGGCTGTCCGCGGGGGGACGGCTGCCTTCGGGGGGGACGGGGCAGGGCGGGGTT
CGGCTTCTGGCGTGTGACCGGCGGCTCTAGAGCCTCTGCTAACCATGTTCATGCCTTCTTCTTTTTCCTA
CAGCTCCTGGGCAACGTGCTGGTTATTGTGCTGTCTCATCATTTTGGCAAAGAATTGGATCCTCTAGAGC
CACCATGGTTCCTCAGGTTCTTTTGTTTGTACTCCTTCTGGGGTTTTCGTTGTGTTTCGGGAAGTTCCCC
ATTTACACGATACCAGACAAACTTGGTCCCTGGAGCCCTATTGACATACACCATCTCCGCTGTCCAAATA
ACCTGGTTGTGGAGGATGAAGGATGTACCAACCTGTCCGGGTTCTCCTATATGGAACTCAAAGTGGGATA
CATCTCAGCCATCAAAGTGAACGGGTTCACTTGCACAGGTGTTGTGACAGAGGCAGAGACCTACACCAAC
TTTGTTGGTTATGTCACAACCACATTCAAGAGAAAGCATTTCCGCCCCACCCCAGACGCATGTAGAGCCG
CGTATAACTGGAAGATGGCCGGTGACCCCAGATATGAAGAGTCCCTACAAAATCCATACCCCGACTACCA
CTGGCTTCGAACTGTAAGAACCACCAAAGAGTCCCTCATTATCATATCCCCAAGTGTGACAGATTTGGAC
CCATATGACAAATCCCTTCACTCAAGGGTCTTCCCTGGCGGAAAGTGCTCAGGAATAACGGTGTCCTCTA
CCTACTGCTCAACTAACCATGATTACACCATTTGGATGCCCGAGGACCCGAGACCAGGGACACCTTGTGA
CATTTTTACCAATAGCAGAGGGAAGAGAGCATCCAACGGGAACAAGACTTGCGGCTTTGTGGATGAAAGA
GGCCTGTATAAGTCTCTAAAAGGAGCATGCAGGCTCAAGTTATGTGGAGTTCTTGGACTTAGACTTATGG
ATGGAACATGGGTCGCGATGCAAACATCAGATGAGACCAAATGGTGCTCTCCAGATCAGTTGGTGAATTT
GCACGACTTTCGCTCAAACGAGATTGAGCATCTCGTTGTGGAGGATTTAGTCAAGAAAAGAGAGGAATGT
CTGGATACATTAGAGTCCATCATGACCACCAAGTCAGTAAGTTTCAGACGTCTCAGTCACCTGAGAAAAC
TTGTCCCAGGGTTTGGAAAAGCATATACCATATTCAACAAAACCTTGATGGAGGCTGATGTTCACTACAA
GTCAGTCCGGACCTGGAATGAGATCATCCCCTCAAAAGGGTGTTTGAAAGTTGGAGGAAGGTGCCATCCT
CATGTGAACGGGGTGTTTTTCAATGGTATAATATTAGGGCCTGACGACCGTGTCCTAATCCCAGAGATGC
AATCATCCCTCCTCCGGCAACATATGGAGTTGTTGGAATCTTCAGTTATCCCCCTGATGCACCCCCTGGC
TGACCCTTCTACAGTTTTCAAAGAAGGTGATGAGGCTGAGGATTTTGTTGAAGTTCACCTCCCCGATGTG
TACAAAAAGATCTCAGGGGTTGACCTGGGTCTCCCGAACTGGGGAAAGTATGTATTGATGACTGCAGGGG
CCATGATTGGCCTGGTGTTGATATTTTCCCTAATGACATGGTGCAGAAGAGCCAATCGACCAGAATCGAA
ACAACGCAGTTTTGGAGGGACAGGGGGGAATGTGTCAGTCACTTCCCAAAGCGGAAAAGTCATACCTTCA
TGGGAATCATATAAGAGTGGAGGTGAGATCAGACTGTAAGAATTCCSMCCCCCCCCCCCCCCCCCNYCYC
CCYCCCCCCCCCCTAACGTTACTGGCCGAAGCCGCTTGGAATAAGGCCGGTGTGCGTTTGTCTATATGTT
ATTTTCCACCATATTGCCGTCTTTTGGCAATGTGAGGGCCCGGAAACCTGGCCCTGTCTTCTTGACGAGC
ATTCCTAGGGGTCTTTCCCCTCTCGCCAAAGGAATGCAAGGTCTGTTGAATGTCGTGAAGGAAGCAGTTC
CTCTGGAAGCTTCTTGAAGACAAACAACGTCTGTAGCGACCCTTTGCAGGCAGCGGAACCCCCCACCTGG
CGACAGGTGCCTCTGCGGCCAAAAGCCACGTGTATAAGATACACCTGCAAAGGCGGCACAACCCCAGTGC
CACGTTGTGAGTTGGATAGTTGTGGAAAGAGTCAAATGGCTCTCCTCAAGCGTATTCAACAAGGGGCTGA
AGGATGCCCAGAAGGTACCCCATTGTATGGGATCTGATCTGGGGCCTCGGTGCACATGCTTTACATGTGT
TTAGTCGAGGTTAAAAAAACGTCTAGGCCCCCCGAACCACGGGGACGTGGTTTTCCTTTGAAAAACACGA
TGATAAGCTTGCCACAACCCACAAGGAGACGACCTTCCATGACCGAGTACAAGCCCACGGTGCGCCTCGC
CACCCGCGACGACGTCCCCCGGGCCGTACGCACCCTCGCCGCCGCGTTCGCCGACTACCCCGCCACGCGC
CACACCGTCGACCCGGACCGCCACATCGAGCGGGTCACCGAGCTGCAAGAACTCTTCCTCACGCGCGTCG
GGCTCGACATCGGCAAGGTGTGGGTCGCGGACGACGGCGCCGCGGTGGCGGTCTGGACCACGCCGGAGAG
CGTCGAAGCGGGGGCGGTGTTCGCCGAGATCGGCCCGCGCATGGCCGAGTTGAGCGGTTCCCGGCTGGCC
GCGCAGCAACAGATGGAAGGCCTCCTGGCGCCGCACCGGCCCAAGGAGCCCGCGTGGTTCCTGGCCACCG
TCGGCGTCTCGCCCGACCACCAGGGCAAGGGTCTGGGCAGCGCCGTCGTGCTCCCCGGAGTGGAGGCGGC
CGAGCGCGCCGGGGTGCCCGCCTTCCTGGAGACCTCCGCGCCCCGCAACCTCCCCTTCTACGAGCGGCTC
GGCTTCACCGTCACCGCCGACGTCGAGGTGCCCGAAGGACCGCGCACCTGGTGCATGACCCGCAAGCCCG
GTGCCTGACGCCCGCCCCACGACCCGCAGCGCCCGACCGAAAGGAGCGCACGACCCCATGGCTCCGACCG
AAGCCACCCGGGGCGGCCCCGCCGACCCCGCACCCGCCCCCGAGGCCCACCGACTCTAGTCGAGGGCTGC
AGCGCTGCAGAGGCCGAGTGCAGAACTGCTCCAAAGGGACCTCAAGGCTTTCCGAGGGACACTAGGCTGA
CTCCATCGAGCCAGTGTAGAGATAAGCTTATCGATTAGTCCAATTTGTTAAAGACAGGATATCAGTGGTC
CAGGCTCTAGTTTTGACTCAACAATATCACCAGCTGAAGCCTATAGAGTACGAGCCATAGATAAAATAAA
AGATTTTATTTAGTCTCCAGAAAAAGGGGGGAATGAAAGACCCCACCTGTAGGTTTGGCAAGCTAGCTTA
AGTAACGCCATTTTGCAAGGCATGGAAAAATACATAACTGAGAATAGAGAAGTTCAGATCAAGGTCAGGA
ACAGATGGAACAGCTGAATATGGGCCAAACAGGATATCTGTGGTAAGCAGTTCCTGCCCCGGCTCAGGGC
CAAGAACAGATGGAACAGCTGAATATGGGCCAAACAGGATATCTGTGGTAAGCAGTTCCTGCCCCGGCTC
AGGGCCAAGAACAGATGGTCCCCAGATGCGGTCCAGCCCTCAGCAGTTTCTAGAGAACCATCAGATGTTT
CCAGGGTGCCCCAAGGACCTGAAATGACCCTGTGCCTTATTTGAACTAACCAATCAGTTCGCTTCTCGCT
TCTGTTCGCGCGCTTCTGCTCCCCGAGCTCAATAAAAGAGCCCACAACCCCTCACTCGGGGCGCCAGTCC
TCCGATTGACTGAGTCGCCCGGGTACCCGTGTATCCAATAAACCCTCTTGCAGTTGCATCCGACTTGTGG
TCTCGCTGTTCCTTGGGAGGGTCTCCTCTGAGTGATTGACTACCCGTCAGCGGGGGTCTTTCACATGCAG
CATGTATCAAAATTAATTTGGTTTTTTTTCTTAAGTATTTACATTAAATGGCCATAGTTGCATTAATGAA
TCGGCCAACGCGCGGGGAGAGGCGGTTTGCGTATTGGGCGCTCTTCCGCTTCCTCGCTCACTGACTCGCT
GCGCTCGGTCGTTCGGCTGCGGCGAGCGGTATCAGCTCACTCAAAGGCGGTAATACGGTTATCCACAGAA
TCAGGGGATAACGCAGGAAAGAACATGTGAGCAAAAGGCCAGCAAAAGGCCAGGAACCGTAAAAAGGCCG
CGTTGCTGGCGTTTTTCCATAGGCTCCGCCCCCCTGACGAGCATCACAAAAATCGACGCTCAAGTCAGAG
GTGGCGAAACCCGACAGGACTATAAAGATACCAGGCGTTTCCCCCTGGAAGCTCCCTCGTGCGCTCTCCT
GTTCCGACCCTGCCGCTTACCGGATACCTGTCCGCCTTTCTCCCTTCGGGAAGCGTGGCGCTTTCTCATA
GCTCACGCTGTAGGTATCTCAGTTCGGTGTAGGTCGTTCGCTCCAAGCTGGGCTGTGTGCACGAACCCCC
CGTTCAGCCCGACCGCTGCGCCTTATCCGGTAACTATCGTCTTGAGTCCAACCCGGTAAGACACGACTTA
TCGCCACTGGCAGCAGCCACTGGTAACAGGATTAGCAGAGCGAGGTATGTAGGCGGTGCTACAGAGTTCT
TGAAGTGGTGGCCTAACTACGGCTACACTAGAAGAACAGTATTTGGTATCTGCGCTCTGCTGAAGCCAGT
TACCTTCGGAAAAAGAGTTGGTAGCTCTTGATCCGGCAAACAAACCACCGCTGGTAGCGGTGGTTTTTTT
GTTTGCAAGCAGCAGATTACGCGCAGAAAAAAAGGATCTCAAGAAGATCCTTTGATCTTTTCTACGGGGT
CTGACGCTCAGTGGAACGAAAACTCACGTTAAGGGATTTTGGTCATGAGATTATCAAAAAGGATCTTCAC
CTAGATCCTTTTGCGGCCGCAAATCAATCTAAAGTATATATGAGTAAACTTGGTCTGACAGTTACCAATG
CTTAATCAGTGAGGCACCTATCTCAGCGATCTGTCTATTTCGTTCATCCATAGTTGCCTGACTCCCCGTC
GTGTAGATAACTACGATACGGGAGGGCTTACCATCTGGCCCCAGTGCTGCAATGATACCGCGAGACCCAC
GCTCACCGGCTCCAGATTTATCAGCAATAAACCAGCCAGCCGGAAGGGCCGAGCGCAGAAGTGGTCCTGC
AACTTTATCCGCCTCCATCCAGTCTATTAATTGTTGCCGGGAAGCTAGAGTAAGTAGTTCGCCAGTTAAT
AGTTTGCGCAACGTTGTTGCCATTGCTACAGGCATCGTGGTGTCACGCTCGTCGTTTGGTATGGCTTCAT
TCAGCTCCGGTTCCCAACGATCAAGGCGAGTTACATGATCCCCCATGTTGTGCAAAAAAGCGGTTAGCTC
CTTCGGTCCTCCGATCGTTGTCAGAAGTAAGTTGGCCGCAGTGTTATCACTCATGGTTATGGCAGCACTG
CATAATTCTCTTACTGTCATGCCATCCGTAAGATGCTTTTCTGTGACTGGTGAGTACTCAACCAAGTCAT
TCTGAGAATAGTGTATGCGGCGACCGAGTTGCTCTTGCCCGGCGTCAATACGGGATAATACCGCGCCACA
TAGCAGAACTTTAAAAGTGCTCATCATTGGAAAACGTTCTTCGGGGCGAAAACTCTCAAGGATCTTACCG
CTGTTGAGATCCAGTTCGATGTAACCCACTCGTGCACCCAACTGATCTTCAGCATCTTTTACTTTCACCA
GCGTTTCTGGGTGAGCAAAAACAGGAAGGCAAAATGCCGCAAAAAAGGGAATAAGGGCGACACGGAAATG
TTGAATACTCATACTCTTCCTTTTTCAATGATCCGGCCATTAGCCATATTATTCATTGGTTATATAGCAT
AAATCAATATTGGCTATTGGCCATTGCATACGTTGTATCCATATCATAATATGTACATTTATATTGGCTC
ATGTCCA
Features (pLannotate 1.2.2; 23 found; start..end, strand, type, name):
     17..396     +  enhancer       CMV enhancer: human cytomegalovirus immediate early enhancer
    397..600     +  promoter       CMV promoter: human cytomegalovirus (CMV) immediate early promoter
    601..776     +  LTR            5' LTR (truncated): truncated long terminal repeat from Moloney murine sarcoma virus
    898..1172    +  misc_feature   MESV Ψ (fragment): packaging signal of murine embryonic stem cell virus
   1239..1655    +  CDS            gag (truncated): truncated Moloney murine leukemia virus (MMLV) gag gene lacking the start codon
   1662..1700    -  repeat_region  AAV2 ITR (fragment): inverted terminal repeat of adeno-associated virus serotype 2 inverted
   1761..2009    +  enhancer       CMV enhancer (fragment): human cytomegalovirus immediate early enhancer
   2011..2125    +  promoter       chicken β-actin promoter (fragment): contains a 21-bp deletion relative to the standard chicken β-actin promoter
   2112..2238    +  promoter       chicken β-actin promoter (fragment): contains a 21-bp deletion relative to the standard chicken β-actin promoter
   2239..2374    +  intron         hybrid intron (fragment): hybrid between chicken β-actin (CBA) and minute virus of mice (MMV) introns (Gray et al., 2011)
   2463..2593    +  intron         chimeric intron (fragment): chimera between introns from chicken β-actin and rabbit β-globin
   2665..4236    +  CDS            G: GLYCO_RABVR - Experimental evidence at protein level: Swiss-Prot protein existence level 1. Attaches the virus to host cellular receptor, inducing endocytosis of the virion. In the endosome, the acidic pH induces conformational changes in the glycoprotein trimer, which trigger fusion between virus and cell membrane. There is convincing in vitro evidence that the muscular form of the nicotinic acetylcholine receptor (nAChR), the neuronal cell adhesion molecule (NCAM), and the p75 neurotrophin receptor (p75NTR) bind glycoprotein and thereby facilitate rabies virus entry into cells (By similarity
   4374..4836    +  misc_feature   IRES: internal ribosome entry site (IRES) of the encephalomyocarditis virus (EMCV)
   4869..5468    +  CDS            PuroR: puromycin N-acetyltransferase; pac from Streptomyces alboniger; confers resistance to puromycin
   5518..5583    +  CDS            dmpM (fragment): DMPM_STRAD - Protein inferred from homology: Swiss-Prot protein existence level 3. From Streptomyces alboniger.
   5596..5667    +  CDS            Mos (fragment): MOS_MOUSE - Experimental evidence at transcript level: Swiss-Prot protein existence level 2. From Mus musculus (Mouse).
   5700..5800    +  CDS            env (fragment): murine leukemia virus gPr80 envelope polyprotein precursor; env; proteolytically cleaved into gp70SU and p15TM subunits
   5842..5963    +  LTR            3' LTR (ΔU3) (fragment): self-inactivating 3' long terminal repeat (LTR) from Moloney murine leukemia virus
   5964..6433    +  LTR            LTR: long terminal repeat from Moloney murine leukemia virus
   6499..6551    -  CDS            lacI (fragment): lac repressor; lacI; The lac repressor binds to the lac operator to inhibit transcription in E. coli. This inhibition can be relieved by adding lactose or isopropyl-β-D-thiogalactopyranoside (IPTG).
   6734..7322    -  rep_origin     ori: high-copy-number ColE1/pMB1/pBR322/pUC origin of replication
   7482..8342    -  CDS            AmpR: β-lactamase; bla; confers resistance to ampicillin, carbenicillin, and related antibiotics
   8343..8359    -  promoter       AmpR promoter (fragment): bla
