[The description below was written by a language model from this plasmid's Addgene catalogue record and pLannotate feature annotations shown in this document.]
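Description:
MMLV-CAG-SADB19_oG-IRES-Puro is a Moloney murine leukemia virus-based gammaretroviral transfer plasmid for making mammalian cell lines that stably express the optimized rabies virus glycoprotein (oG). It is propagated in E. coli as a high-copy plasmid through a ColE1/pUC-type origin, with ampicillin selection from the β-lactamase gene. The annotated sequence of about 8.5 kb agrees with the listed backbone plus insert sizes, although the record is labelled a partial NGS result.

In the viral portion, a CMV enhancer/promoter is fused to a truncated 5' LTR, so genomic RNA can be transcribed efficiently in packaging cells. A Ψ packaging signal and a truncated, start-codon-less gag segment follow and promote encapsidation of the transcript. Downstream lies the internal expression cassette. It is driven by a CAG promoter, annotated as CMV enhancer, chicken β-actin promoter and chimeric intron fragments. This promoter drives the rabies glycoprotein coding sequence, followed by an EMCV IRES and the puromycin N-acetyltransferase gene. Both proteins are translated from a single bicistronic mRNA, so puromycin resistance in transduced cells is linked to glycoprotein expression. The cassette is closed by 3' LTR sequence. The annotation detects both a short ΔU3-type fragment and a fuller MMLV LTR, so the record does not clearly establish whether the vector is self-inactivating. Several short hits (AAV2 ITR, dmpM, Mos, env and lacI fragments) look like cloning remnants or flanking sequence rather than functional parts.

The stated purpose is generating puromycin-resistant oG-expressing cell lines. The associated work concerns production of improved rabies viral vectors for retrograde transsynaptic labeling, where such lines would supply the glycoprotein in trans.
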