Addgene plasmid #172367: MMLV-CAG-SADB19_oG-IRES-Puro
Purpose: Generation of stable cell lines expressing the rabies optimized glycoprotein (oG), resistant to the antibiotic Puromycin
Depositing lab: Yoav Ben-Simon & Peter Jonas. Depositing organization: Institute of Science and Technology Austria (I.S.T. Austria). Publication: Fast, high-throughput production of improved rabies viral vectors for specific, efficient and versatile transsynaptic retrograde labeling. Sumser A, Joesch M, Jonas P, Ben-Simon Y. Elife. 2022 Aug 30;11:e79848. doi: 10.7554/eLife.79848. PubMed 36040301.
Backbone
  Vector backbone: MMLV
  Backbone size w/o insert (bp): 5720
  Vector type: Mammalian Expression, Retroviral
  Selectable markers: Puromycin
Growth in bacteria
  Bacterial resistance: Ampicillin, 100 μg/mL
  Growth temperature: 37°C
  Growth strain: NEB Stable
  Copy number: High Copy
Gene/Insert
  Gene/Insert name: oG + Puro
  Species: Other
  Insert size (bp): 2803
  Promoter: CAG
  Cloning method: Restriction Enzyme; 5′ cloning site Unknown (unknown if destroyed); 3′ cloning site Unknown (unknown if destroyed)
Terms and licenses: Academic/Nonprofit Terms; Industry Terms: Not Available to Industry
Depositor comments: Please visit https://doi.org/10.1101/2021.12.23.474014 for bioRxiv preprint.
How to cite: MMLV-CAG-SADB19_oG-IRES-Puro was a gift from Yoav Ben-Simon & Peter Jonas (Addgene plasmid # 172367 ; http://n2t.net/addgene:172367 ; RRID:Addgene_172367)
